>Addgene plasmid #45552 | pCAGGS-Hoxa6 | addgene partial sequence | sequence record 66495 | pCAGGS5 5'-ggttcggcttctggcgtgtgacc-3'
TTATGCCTTCTTCTTTTTCCTACAGCTCCTGGGCAACGTGCTGGTTATTGTGCTGTCTCATCATTTTGGC
AAAGAATTCCTCGAGGCCGCGAATTCACTAGTGATTCAAATGAGTTCCTATTTCGTGAATCCCACTTTCC
CCGGGAGCCTGCCCGCTGGCCAGGACTCCTTCCTCGGGCAGATCCCCCTGTACCCGGCGGGCTATGATGC
TCTGAGGCATTTTCCGACTTCGTACGGGGCGAGCAGCCTGCAGGACAAGACCTACACCTCACCTTGTTTC
TATCAACAGTCCAACACCGTCATTGCTTGCAATCGGGCTTCCTATGAGTACGGAGCCTCCTGTTTCTATT
CAGACAAGGAAATTAGTAGCGCCTCTCCCTCCGGCAGTGGCAAGCAGAGGGGACAAGGGGACTATCTGCA
CTTTTCTCCCGAGCAACAATACAAATCCAACGGCGTGCAAAGCAAAATCGTGAATGACGAAGGCACCGAC
CGGAAGTACACGAGCCCTGTTTACCCCTGGATGCAGCGGATGAACTCCTGTGCCGGTACAGTATATGGAG
CTCATGGGAGACGAGGGAGGCAGACTTACACCCGCTACCAAACGCTAGAGTTAGAGAAGGAGTTCCATTT
TAACAGATACTTAACCCGAAGACGACGCATTGAGATTGCGAACGCTCTCTGCCTTACCGAGCGCCAGATT
AAAATATGGTTTCAAAACAGGCGGATGAAATGGAAAAAGGAAAACAAATTCATAAATTCCACCCAGCCCG
GCAGCGACGAAACAGAGGAAAAGTCAGGGGAGTAGAACCGTGTTTAATAAACGCTAAATCGAATTCCCGC
GGCCTCGAGGAATTCACTCCTCAGGTGCAGGCTGCCTATCAGAA
