[The description below was written by a language model from this plasmid's Addgene catalogue record.]
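Description:
pCAGGS-Hoxa6 is a vertebrate expression plasmid built on the pCAGGs backbone (about 4.8 kb without insert) that carries the chicken (Gallus gallus) Hoxa6 coding sequence, an insert of roughly 720 bp. The insert was placed into the vector by restriction cloning using EcoRI at both the 5′ and 3′ ends, with both sites retained. Because the same enzyme flanks both ends, the fragment could in principle have ligated in either orientation; the record does not comment on this. In bacteria the plasmid is maintained at high copy number and selected with ampicillin. No feature table is provided, so the origin of replication, polyadenylation signal and other backbone elements are not itemised in the record.

Expression of Hoxa6 is driven by the promoter listed as CMV / β-actin, that is, the composite CAG-type arrangement in which a cytomegalovirus immediate-early enhancer is joined to a β-actin promoter. This combination gives strong, broadly active, constitutive transcription in vertebrate cells and embryonic tissues. No epitope tag, fluorescent reporter or eukaryotic selection marker is recorded, so the construct appears to express the untagged Hox protein.

The associated publication concerns how Hox gene activities specify limb-innervating motor neurons, which suggests the plasmid serves to misexpress or overexpress Hoxa6, a homeodomain transcription factor, in order to test its effect on motor neuron identity. The record does not state the delivery method or the target tissue.
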