Addgene plasmid #45552: pCAGGS-Hoxa6
Depositing lab: Jeremy Dasen. Depositing organization: NYU Grossman School of Medicine. Publication: Genetic and functional modularity of Hox activities in the specification of limb-innervating motor neurons. Lacombe J, Hanley O, Jung H, Philippidou P, Surmeli G, Grinstein J, Dasen JS. PLoS Genet. 2013 Jan;9(1):e1003184. doi: 10.1371/journal.pgen.1003184. Epub 2013 Jan 24. PubMed 23359544.
Backbone
  Vector backbone: pCAGGs
  Backbone size w/o insert (bp): 4800
Growth in bacteria
  Bacterial resistance: Ampicillin, 100 μg/mL
  Growth temperature: 37°C
  Growth strain: DH5alpha
  Copy number: High Copy
Gene/Insert
  Gene/Insert name: Hoxa6
  Species: G. gallus (chicken)
  Insert size (bp): 720
  Entrez Gene: HOXA6
  Promoter: CMV / b-actin
  Cloning method: Restriction Enzyme; 5′ cloning site EcoRI (not destroyed); 3′ cloning site EcoRI (not destroyed)
  Sequencing primers: 5′ unknown; 3′ unknown
Terms and licenses: Academic/Nonprofit Terms; Industry Terms: Not Available to Industry
How to cite: pCAGGS-Hoxa6 was a gift from Jeremy Dasen (Addgene plasmid # 45552 ; http://n2t.net/addgene:45552 ; RRID:Addgene_45552)
